Addgene plasmid #129773: Unc104_K560GFP
Purpose: Expresses worm Kinesin-3 Unc104 head and neck linker, dimerized through kinesin-1 neck-coil and coil-1 to 560 and GFP tagged
Depositing lab: William Hancock. Depositing organization: Pennsylvania State University.
Backbone
  Vector backbone: pET
  Vector type: Bacterial Expression
Growth in bacteria
  Bacterial resistance: Ampicillin, 100 μg/mL
  Growth temperature: 37°C
  Growth strain: DH5alpha
  Growth instructions: Depositing lab uses BL21(DE3) for protein expression.
  Copy number: Low Copy
Gene/Insert
  Gene/Insert name: Unc104 (alt names: kinesin-3; KIF1A)
  Species: C. elegans (nematode)
  Mutation: Truncation at 361, fused to kinesin-1 starting Ala345
  Entrez Gene: unc-104 (a.k.a. CELE_C52E12.2)
  Tag / fusion protein: GFP and His6 (C terminal on backbone)
  Cloning method: Unknown
Terms and licenses: Academic/Nonprofit Terms; Industry Terms: Not Available to Industry
How to cite: Unc104_K560GFP was a gift from William Hancock (Addgene plasmid # 129773 ; http://n2t.net/addgene:129773 ; RRID:Addgene_129773)
