[The description below was written by a language model from this plasmid's Addgene catalogue record and pLannotate feature annotations shown in this document.]
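Description:
Unc104_K560GFP is a pET-based bacterial expression plasmid of about 6.1 kb that produces a chimeric, fluorescently tagged kinesin motor. It is selected with ampicillin through the β-lactamase (AmpR) gene and replicates from a ColE1/pBR322-type origin. That origin is accompanied by the bom region and the rop gene, which keeps copy number low and matches the catalogue's low-copy designation. An f1 phage origin is also present. The catalogue lists a standard cloning strain for propagation. The depositing lab uses BL21(DE3) for protein production, as expected for a cassette that depends on T7 RNA polymerase.

The open reading frame sits between a T7 promoter with the T7 gene 10 ribosome binding site and a T7 terminator. According to the record, it encodes the motor head and neck linker of the C. elegans kinesin-3 Unc104 (the KIF1A homologue), truncated at residue 361. This is fused to kinesin-1 sequence beginning at Ala345, which supplies the neck-coil and coil-1 through residue 560 and so forces stable dimerization. The automated annotation labels the whole motor region as a fragment of Drosophila kinesin heavy chain. This likely reflects homology across kinesin motor domains together with the kinesin-1 coiled-coil portion, and it does not separately identify the Unc104 segment. EGFP follows in frame, then a C-terminal His tag for affinity purification. The small capTEV and SET1 fragment calls near the 3' end are probably partial matches to linker and backbone sequence.

The design supports purification of a constitutively dimeric, GFP-labelled kinesin-3 motor. Such proteins are typically used for in vitro motility and single-molecule fluorescence studies, although the record does not name specific assays.
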