Features (pLannotate 1.2.2; 15 found; start..end, strand, type, name):
     20..1735    +  CDS            Khc (fragment): KINH_DROME - Also known as kin. Experimental evidence at protein level: Swiss-Prot protein existence level 1. Kinesin is a microtubule-associated force-producing protein that may play a role in organelle transport. Milt and Miro form an essential protein complex that links Khc to mitochondria for light chain-independent, anterograde transport of mitochondria. From Drosophila melanogaster (Fruit fly).
   1790..2506    +  CDS            EGFP: EGFP is a basic (constitutively fluorescent) green fluorescent protein published in 1996, derived from Aequorea victoria. It is reported to be a rapidly-maturing weak dimer with moderate acid sensitivity.
   2516..2532    +  CDS            capTEV™ (fragment): composite tag for in vivo biotinylation, TEV protease cleavage, and 6xHis tagging
   2556..2573    +  CDS            9xHis (fragment): 9xHis affinity tag
   2583..2632    +  CDS            SET1 (fragment): solubility-enhancement tag derived from T7 phage gene 10B
   2640..2687    +  terminator     T7 terminator: transcription terminator for bacteriophage T7 RNA polymerase
   2724..3152    +  rep_origin     f1 ori (sequence partly withheld): f1 bacteriophage origin of replication; arrow indicates direction of (+) strand synthesis
   3205..3309    +  promoter       AmpR promoter: bla
   3310..4170    +  CDS            AmpR: β-lactamase; bla; confers resistance to ampicillin, carbenicillin, and related antibiotics
   4341..4929    +  rep_origin     ori: high-copy-number ColE1/pMB1/pBR322/pUC origin of replication
   5115..5254    -  misc_feature   bom: basis of mobility region from pBR322
   5356..5547    -  CDS            rop: Rop protein, which maintains plasmids at low copy number; rop
   5564..5944    +  CDS            YPB1_ECOLX: Protein predicted: Swiss-Prot protein existence level 4. From Escherichia coli.
   6056..6074    +  promoter       T7 promoter: promoter for bacteriophage T7 RNA polymerase
   6106..6128    +  RBS            RBS: efficient ribosome binding site from bacteriophage T7 gene 10 (Olins and Rangwala, 1989)
>Addgene plasmid #129773 | Unc104_K560GFP | addgene full sequence | sequence record 263568 | Addgene NGS Result
TATACATATACATATGTCATCGGTTAAAGTAGCTGTACGTGTTCGCCCATTCAACCAACGGGAAATCTCG
AACACTTCAAAATGTGTCCTTCAAGTAAATGGAAATACGACGACAATAAATGGTCATTCAATTAACAAGG
AGAACTTCAGTTTCAATTTTGATCATTCATATTGGTCGTTTGCGAGGAATGACCCACATTTTATCACCCA
AAAACAAGTATATGAAGAGCTCGGAGTTGAAATGTTGGAACACGCATTTGAAGGGTATAATGTCTGCATT
TTTGCATACGGTCAAACAGGATCAGGAAAATCATATACAATGATGGGAAAAGCCAATGATCCAGATGAAA
TGGGTATAATTCCACGTTTGTGCAATGATTTATTTGCACGAATTGATAATAACAATGATAAAGATGTTCA
ATATTCTGTAGAGGTATCGTATATGGAAATTTATTGTGAACGAGTAAAAGATCTTCTGAATCCTAACTCT
GGAGGTAACCTAAGGGTTCGTGAACATCCTTTACTTGGACCTTACGTCGATGACCTTACCAAAATGGCAG
TTTGTTCTTACCACGACATTTGCAATCTGATGGACGAAGGAAATAAAGCGAGAACTGTTGCTGCAACAAA
TATGAATTCGACATCATCAAGATCCCATGCGGTATTCACAATAGTACTCACTCAAAAAAGACATTGTGCT
GATTCTAATTTGGATACTGAGAAGCATTCAAAAATTTCTTTGGTTGATTTGGCAGGATCCGAAAGAGCCA
ATTCTACAGGAGCGGAAGGTCAACGACTAAAAGAAGGAGCAAATATCAACAAGAGCTTGACAACGTTGGG
TCTTGTAATCAGTAAACTTGCAGAAGAATCAACAAAGAAGAAAAAGTCCAACAAAGGTGTGATTCCTTAT
CGTGATTCTGTGCTGACGTGGCTTCTGAGAGAAAATCTGGGAGGAAATTCGAAAACTGCGATGCTCGCGG
CATTATCTCCAGCTGATATTAACTTTGATGAAACACTGAGTACTTTGAGATATGCCGATAGAGCGAAACA
AATTGTTTGTCAAGCAGTTGTTAATGAGGATCCAAATGCAAAGCTAGCCGAGGAATGGAAGCGACGCTAT
GAAAAGGAGAAGGAAAAGAACGCCCGACTAAAGGGTAAGGTGGAGAAGCTTGAGATCGAGCTTGCGCGCT
GGAGAGCGGGTGAAACTGTTAAGGCGGAGGAGCAAATCAACATGGAGGATCTCATGGAGGCAAGCACGCC
CAACCTGGAAGTGGAGGCAGCACAGACGGCGGCGGCCGAGGCCGCTTTGGCCGCCCAGCGAACGGCTCTC
GCCAATATGTCCGCATCGGTTGCCGTGAACGAGCAGGCCAGGCTGGCTACAGAGTGCGAGCGTCTCTACC
AGCAGCTGGACGACAAGGATGAGGAGATCAATCAGCAGAGCCAGTACGCCGAGCAGCTCAAGGAGCAGGT
GATGGAGCAGGAGGAACTCATCGCTAACGCTCGGCGTGAGTATGAGACTTTGCAGTCGGAGATGGCGCGA
ATTCAACAGGAGAACGAGTCCGCCAAGGAAGAGGTTAAGGAGGTGCTCCAAGCTCTCGAAGAGCTGACTG
TAAACTACGACCAGAAATCCCAGGAGATCGATAACAAGAACAAGGATATCGATGCCCTCAACGAGGAGCT
GCAGCAGAAGCAGTCTGTGTTCAACGCCGCCTCCACAGAGCTACAGCAGCTCAAGATGCTTGTTCCGCGT
GGGCCCGTGCACCGCCTAGGGGATCCACCGGTCGCCACCATGGTGAGCAAGGGCGAGGAGCTGTTCACCG
GGGTGGTGCCCATCCTGGTCGAGCTGGACGGCGACGTAAACGGCCACAAGTTCAGCGTGTCCGGCGAGGG
CGAGGGCGATGCCACCTACGGCAAGCTGACCCTGAAGTTCATCTGCACCACCGGCAAGCTGCCCGTGCCC
TGGCCCACCCTCGTGACCACCCTGACCTACGGCGTGCAGTGCTTCAGCCGCTACCCCGACCACATGAAGC
AGCACGACTTCTTCAAGTCCGCCATGCCCGAAGGCTACGTCCAGGAGCGCACCATCTTCTTCAAGGACGA
CGGCAACTACAAGACCCGCGCCGAGGTGAAGTTCGAGGGCGACACCCTGGTGAACCGCATCGAGCTGAAG
GGCATCGACTTCAAGGAGGACGGCAACATCCTGGGGCACAAGCTGGAGTACAACTACAACAGCCACAACG
TCTATATCATGGCCGACAAGCAGAAGAACGGCATCAAGGTGAACTTCAAGATCCGCCACAACATCGAGGA
CGGCAGCGTGCAGCTCGCCGACCACTACCAGCAGAACACCCCCATCGGCGACGGCCCCGTGCTGCTGCCC
GACAACCACTACCTGAGCACCCAGTCCGCCCTGAGCAAAGACCCCAACGAGAAGCGCGATCACATGGTCC
TGCTGGAGTTCGTGACCGCCGCCGGGATCACTCTCGGCATGGACGAGCTGTACAAGCTCGAGAGCCATCA
TCATCATCATCACTAAGCGGCCGCACTCGATCGAGCACCACCACCACCACCACTGAGATCCGGCTGCTAA
CAAAGCCCGAAAGGAAGCTGAGTTGGCTGCTGCCACCGCTGAGCAATAACTAGCATAACCCCTTGGGGCC
TCTAAACGGGTCTTGAGGGGTTTTTTGCTGAAAGGAGGAACTATATCCGGATTGGCGAATGGG
[124 nt withheld, positions 2724-2847]
C
[91 nt withheld, positions 2849-2939]
A
[49 nt withheld, positions 2941-2989]
CCTTTGACGTTGGAGTCCACGTTCTTT
[37 nt withheld, positions 3017-3053]
ACCCTATCTCGGTCTATTCTTTTGATTTATAAGGGATTTTGCCGATTTCGGCCTATTGGTTAAAAAATGA
GCTGATTTAACAAAAATTTAACGCGAATTTTAACAAAATATTAACGCTTACAATTTAGGTGGCACTTTTC
GGGGAAATGTGCGCGGAACCCCTATTTGTTTATTTTTCTAAATACATTCAAATATGTATCCGCTCATGAG
ACAATAACCCTGATAAATGCTTCAATAATATTGAAAAAGGAAGAGTATGAGTATTCAACATTTCCGTGTC
GCCCTTATTCCCTTTTTTGCGGCATTTTGCCTTCCTGTTTTTGCTCACCCAGAAACGCTGGTGAAAGTAA
AAGATGCTGAAGATCAGTTGGGTGCACGAGTGGGTTACATCGAACTGGATCTCAACAGCGGTAAGATCCT
TGAGAGTTTTCGCCCCGAAGAACGTTTTCCAATGATGAGCACTTTTAAAGTTCTGCTATGTGGCGCGGTA
TTATCCCGTATTGACGCCGGGCAAGAGCAACTCGGTCGCCGCATACACTATTCTCAGAATGACTTGGTTG
AGTACTCACCAGTCACAGAAAAGCATCTTACGGATGGCATGACAGTAAGAGAATTATGCAGTGCTGCCAT
AACCATGAGTGATAACACTGCGGCCAACTTACTTCTGACAACGATCGGAGGACCGAAGGAGCTAACCGCT
TTTTTGCACAACATGGGGGATCATGTAACTCGCCTTGATCGTTGGGAACCGGAGCTGAATGAAGCCATAC
CAAACGACGAGCGTGACACCACGATGCCTGCAGCAATGGCAACAACGTTGCGCAAACTATTAACTGGCGA
ACTACTTACTCTAGCTTCCCGGCAACAATTAATAGACTGGATGGAGGCGGATAAAGTTGCAGGACCACTT
CTGCGCTCGGCCCTTCCGGCTGGCTGGTTTATTGCTGATAAATCTGGAGCCGGTGAGCGTGGGTCTCGCG
GTATCATTGCAGCACTGGGGCCAGATGGTAAGCCCTCCCGTATCGTAGTTATCTACACGACGGGGAGTCA
GGCAACTATGGATGAACGAAATAGACAGATCGCTGAGATAGGTGCCTCACTGATTAAGCATTGGTAACTG
TCAGACCAAGTTTACTCATATATACTTTAGATTGATTTAAAACTTCATTTTTAATTTAAAAGGATCTAGG
TGAAGATCCTTTTTGATAATCTCATGACCAAAATCCCTTAACGTGAGTTTTCGTTCCACTGAGCGTCAGA
CCCCGTAGAAAAGATCAAAGGATCTTCTTGAGATCCTTTTTTTCTGCGCGTAATCTGCTGCTTGCAAACA
AAAAAACCACCGCTACCAGCGGTGGTTTGTTTGCCGGATCAAGAGCTACCAACTCTTTTTCCGAAGGTAA
CTGGCTTCAGCAGAGCGCAGATACCAAATACTGTCCTTCTAGTGTAGCCGTAGTTAGGCCACCACTTCAA
GAACTCTGTAGCACCGCCTACATACCTCGCTCTGCTAATCCTGTTACCAGTGGCTGCTGCCAGTGGCGAT
AAGTCGTGTCTTACCGGGTTGGACTCAAGACGATAGTTACCGGATAAGGCGCAGCGGTCGGGCTGAACGG
GGGGTTCGTGCACACAGCCCAGCTTGGAGCGAACGACCTACACCGAACTGAGATACCTACAGCGTGAGCT
ATGAGAAAGCGCCACGCTTCCCGAAGGGAGAAAGGCGGACAGGTATCCGGTAAGCGGCAGGGTCGGAACA
GGAGAGCGCACGAGGGAGCTTCCAGGGGGAAACGCCTGGTATCTTTATAGTCCTGTCGGGTTTCGCCACC
TCTGACTTGAGCGTCGATTTTTGTGATGCTCGTCAGGGGGGCGGAGCCTATGGAAAAACGCCAGCAACGC
GGCCTTTTTACGGTTCCTGGCCTTTTGCTGGCCTTTTGCTCACATGTTCTTTCCTGCGTTATCCCCTGAT
TCTGTGGATAACCGTATTACCGCCTTTGAGTGAGCTGATACCGCTCGCCGCAGCCGAACGACCGAGCGCA
GCGAGTCAGTGAGCGAGGAAGCGGAAGAGCGCCTGATGCGGTATTTTCTCCTTACGCATCTGTGCGGTAT
TTCACACCGCAATGGTGCACTCTCAGTACAATCTGCTCTGATGCCGCATAGTTAAGCCAGTATACACTCC
GCTATCGCTACGTGACTGGGTCATGGCTGCGCCCCGACACCCGCCAACACCCGCTGACGCGCCCTGACGG
GCTTGTCTGCTCCCGGCATCCGCTTACAGACAAGCTGTGACCGTCTCCGGGAGCTGCATGTGTCAGAGGT
TTTCACCGTCATCACCGAAACGCGCGAGGCAGCTGCGGTAAAGCTCATCAGCGTGGTCGTGAAGCGATTC
ACAGATGTCTGCCTGTTCATCCGCGTCCAGCTCGTTGAGTTTCTCCAGAAGCGTTAATGTCTGGCTTCTG
ATAAAGCGGGCCATGTTAAGGGCGGTTTTTTCCTGTTTGGTCACTGATGCCTCCGTGTAAGGGGGATTTC
TGTTCATGGGGGTAATGATACCGATGAAACGAGAGAGGATGCTCACGATACGGGTTACTGATGATGAACA
TGCCCGGTTACTGGAACGTTGTGAGGGTAAACAACTGGCGGTATGGATGCGGCGGGACCAGAGAAAAATC
ACTCAGGGTCAATGCCAGCGCTTCGTTAATACAGATGTAGGTGTTCCACAGGGTAGCCAGCAGCATCCTG
CGATGCAGATCCGGAACATAATGGTGCAGGGCGCTGACTTCCGCGTTTCCAGACTTTACGAAACACGGAA
ACCGAAGACCATTCATGTTGTTGCTCAGGTCGCAGACGTTTTGCAGCAGCAGTCGCTTCACGTTCGCTCG
CGTATCGGTGATTCATTCTGCTAACCAGTAAGGCAACCCCGCCAGCCTAGCCGGGTCCTCAACGACAGGA
GCACGATCATGCGCACCCGTGGCCAGGACCCAACGCTGCCCGAGATCTCGATCCCGCGAAATTAATACGA
CTCACTATAGGGAGACCACAACGGTTTCCCTCTAGAAATAATTTTGTTTAACTTTAAGAAGGAGA
